LOCUS       Exported 7554 bp ds-DNA circular SYN 12-MAY-2021
DEFINITION  p115RhoGEF tagged with mVenus for detection of Ga13 activity.
ACCESSION   .
VERSION     .
KEYWORDS    mVenus-P115-C1
SOURCE      synthetic DNA construct
  ORGANISM  synthetic DNA construct
REFERENCE   1 (bases 1 to 7554)
  AUTHORS   Mastop M, Reinhard NR, Zuconelli CR, Terwey F, Gadella TWJ Jr, van
            Unen J, Adjobo-Hermans MJW, Goedhart J
  TITLE     A FRET-based biosensor for measuring Galpha13 activation in single
            cells.
  JOURNAL   PLoS One. 2018 Mar 5;13(3):e0193705. doi:
            10.1371/journal.pone.0193705. eCollection 2018.
  PUBMED    29505611
REFERENCE   2 (bases 1 to 7554)
  AUTHORS   .
  TITLE     Direct Submission
  JOURNAL   Exported May 12, 2021 from SnapGene Server 1.1.58
            http://www.snapgene.com
FEATURES             Location/Qualifiers
     source          1..7554
                     /organism="synthetic DNA construct"
                     /mol_type="other DNA"
     enhancer        61..364
                     /label=CMV enhancer
                     /note="human cytomegalovirus immediate early enhancer"
     promoter        365..568
                     /label=CMV promoter
                     /note="human cytomegalovirus (CMV) immediate early
                     promoter"
     primer_bind     519..539
                     /label=CMV-F
                     /note="Human CMV immediate early promoter, forward primer"
     regulatory      607..616
                     /regulatory_class="other"
                     /note="vertebrate consensus sequence for strong initiation
                     of translation (Kozak, 1987)"
     CDS             613..1329
                     /codon_start=1
                     /product="Venus YFP with monomerizing A206K mutation (Nagai
                     et al., 2002; Kremers et al., 2006)"
                     /label=mVenus
                     /note="mammalian codon-optimized"
                     /translation="MVSKGEELFTGVVPILVELDGDVNGHKFSVSGEGEGDATYGKLTL
                     KLICTTGKLPVPWPTLVTTLGYGLQCFARYPDHMKQHDFFKSAMPEGYVQERTIFFKDD
                     GNYKTRAEVKFEGDTLVNRIELKGIDFKEDGNILGHKLEYNYNSHNVYITADKQKNGIK
                     ANFKIRHNIEDGGVQLADHYQQNTPIGDGPVLLPDNHYLSYQSKLSKDPNEKRDHMVLL
                     EFVTAAGITLGMDELYK"
     primer_bind     complement(658..679)
                     /label=EGFP-N
                     /note="EGFP, reverse primer"
     primer_bind     complement(919..938)
                     /label=EXFP-R
                     /note="For distinguishing EGFP variants, reverse primer"
     primer_bind     1266..1287
                     /label=EGFP-C
                     /note="EGFP, forward primer"
     protein_bind    1408..1432
                     /gene="mutant version of attB"
                     /label=attB1
                     /bound_moiety="BP Clonase(TM)"
                     /note="recombination site for the Gateway(R) BP reaction"
     polyA_signal    4342..4463
                     /label=SV40 poly(A) signal
                     /note="SV40 polyadenylation signal"
     primer_bind     complement(4379..4398)
                     /label=SV40pA-R
                     /note="SV40 polyA, reverse primer"
     primer_bind     4433..4452
                     /label=EBV-rev
                     /note="SV40 polyA terminator, reverse primer"
     rep_origin      complement(4470..4925)
                     /direction=LEFT
                     /label=f1 ori
                     /note="f1 bacteriophage origin of replication; arrow
                     indicates direction of (+) strand synthesis"
     primer_bind     complement(4607..4628)
                     /label=F1ori-F
                     /note="F1 origin, forward primer"
     primer_bind     4819..4838
                     /label=F1ori-R
                     /note="F1 origin, reverse primer"
     promoter        4952..5056
                     /gene="bla"
                     /label=AmpR promoter
     promoter        5058..5415
                     /label=SV40 promoter
                     /note="SV40 enhancer and early promoter"
     primer_bind     complement(5081..5101)
                     /label=pBABE 3'
                     /note="SV40 enhancer, reverse primer for pBABE vectors"
     rep_origin      5266..5401
                     /label=SV40 ori
                     /note="SV40 origin of replication"
     primer_bind     5328..5347
                     /label=SV40pro-F
                     /note="SV40 promoter/origin, forward primer"
     CDS             5450..6244
                     /codon_start=1
                     /gene="aph(3')-II (or nptII)"
                     /product="aminoglycoside phosphotransferase from Tn5"
                     /label=NeoR/KanR
                     /note="confers resistance to neomycin, kanamycin, and G418
                     (Geneticin(R))"
                     /translation="MIEQDGLHAGSPAAWVERLFGYDWAQQTIGCSDAAVFRLSAQGRP
                     VLFVKTDLSGALNELQDEAARLSWLATTGVPCAAVLDVVTEAGRDWLLLGEVPGQDLLS
                     SHLAPAEKVSIMADAMRRLHTLDPATCPFDHQAKHRIERARTRMEAGLVDQDDLDEEHQ
                     GLAPAELFARLKASMPDGEDLVVTHGDACLPNIMVENGRFSGFIDCGRLGVADRYQDIA
                     LATRDIAEELGGEWADRFLVLYGIAAPDSQRIAFYRLLDEFF"
     primer_bind     complement(5504..5523)
                     /label=Neo-R
                     /note="Neomycin resistance gene, reverse primer"
     primer_bind     6114..6133
                     /label=Neo-F
                     /note="Neomycin resistance gene, forward primer"
     primer_bind     complement(6432..6451)
                     /label=TK-pA-R
                     /note="Thymidine kinase polyA, reverse primer"
     polyA_signal    6476..6523
                     /label=HSV TK poly(A) signal
                     /note="herpes simplex virus thymidine kinase
                     polyadenylation signal (Cole and Stacy, 1985)"
     rep_origin      6852..7440
                     /direction=RIGHT
                     /label=ori
                     /note="high-copy-number ColE1/pMB1/pBR322/pUC origin of
                     replication"
     primer_bind     7341..7360
                     /label=pBR322ori-F
                     /note="pBR322 origin, forward primer"
ORIGIN
        1 tagttattaa tagtaatcaa ttacggggtc attagttcat agcccatata tggagttccg
       61 cgttacataa cttacggtaa atggcccgcc tggctgaccg cccaacgacc cccgcccatt
      121 gacgtcaata atgacgtatg ttcccatagt aacgccaata gggactttcc attgacgtca
      181 atgggtggag tatttacggt aaactgccca cttggcagta catcaagtgt atcatatgcc
      241 aagtacgccc cctattgacg tcaatgacgg taaatggccc gcctggcatt atgcccagta
      301 catgacctta tgggactttc ctacttggca gtacatctac gtattagtca tcgctattac
      361 catggtgatg cggttttggc agtacatcaa tgggcgtgga tagcggtttg actcacgggg
      421 atttccaagt ctccacccca ttgacgtcaa tgggagtttg ttttggcacc aaaatcaacg
      481 ggactttcca aaatgtcgta acaactccgc cccattgacg caaatgggcg gtaggcgtgt
      541 acggtgggag gtctatataa gcagagctgg tttagtgaac cgtcagatcc gctagcgcta
      601 ccggtcgcca ccatggtgag caagggcgag gagctgttca ccggggtggt gcccatcctg
      661 gtcgagctgg acggcgacgt aaacggccac aagttcagcg tgtccggcga gggcgagggc
      721 gatgccacct acggcaagct gaccctgaag ctgatctgca ccaccggcaa gctgcccgtg
      781 ccctggccca ccctcgtgac caccctgggc tacggcctgc agtgcttcgc ccgctacccc
      841 gaccacatga agcagcacga cttcttcaag tccgccatgc ccgaaggcta cgtccaggag
      901 cgcaccatct tcttcaagga cgacggcaac tacaagaccc gcgccgaggt gaagttcgag
      961 ggcgacaccc tggtgaaccg catcgagctg aagggcatcg acttcaagga ggacggcaac
     1021 atcctggggc acaagctgga gtacaactac aacagccaca acgtctatat caccgccgac
     1081 aagcagaaga acggcatcaa ggccaacttc aagatccgcc acaacatcga ggacggcggc
     1141 gtgcagctcg ccgaccacta ccagcagaac acccccatcg gcgacggccc cgtgctgctg
     1201 cccgacaacc actacctgag ctaccagtcc aagctgagca aagaccccaa cgagaagcgc
     1261 gatcacatgg tcctgctgga gttcgtgacc gccgccggga tcactctcgg catggacgag
     1321 ctgtacaagt ccggactcag atctcttggt accgagctcg gatccactag taacggccgc
     1381 cagtgtgctg gaattctgca gatatcaaca agtttgtaca aaaaagcagg ctccgcggcc
     1441 gcccccttca ccatggaaga cttcgcccga ggggcggcct ccccaggccc ctcccggcct
     1501 ggcctggttc ccgtcagcat catcggggct gaggatgagg attttgagaa cgagctggag
     1561 acaaactcag aagagcaaaa cagccagttc cagagcctgg agcaggtgaa gcggcgccca
     1621 gcccacctca tggccctcct gcagcacgtg gccctgcagt ttgagccagg acccctgctt
     1681 tgctgtctgc atgccgacat gctgggctca ctgggcccca aggaggccaa gaaggccttc
     1741 ctggacttct accacagctt cctggagaag acagcggttc tccgggtgcc ggtccctccc
     1801 aacgtcgcct ttgaacttga ccgcactagg gctgacctca tctccgagga tgtccagcgg
     1861 cggttcgtgc aggaggtggt gcaaagccag caggtagccg tgggccggca gctggaggac
     1921 ttccgttcca agcggctcat gggcatgacg ccctgggagc aggagctggc ccagctggag
     1981 gcttgggttg ggcgggaccg agccagctac gaggcccggg agcggcacgt ggcggagcgg
     2041 ctgctcatgc acctggagga gatgcaacat accatctcta ccgacgaaga aaagagtgct
     2101 gccgtggtca acgccattgg cctgtacatg cgccaccttg gggtgcggac caagagtgga
     2161 gacaagaagt cggggaggaa cttcttccgg aaaaaggtga tggggaaccg gcggtcggac
     2221 gagcctgcca agaccaagaa ggggctgagc agcatcctgg atgccgcccg ctggaaccgg
     2281 ggagagcccc aggttccaga ttttcgacac ctcaaagcag aggttgatgc cgagaagcca
     2341 ggtgctacag accggaaggg aggcgtgggg atgccctctc gggaccggaa tatcggggct
     2401 cctgggcagg acacccctgg agtctctctg caccctctgt ccctggacag cccagaccgg
     2461 gaaccaggtg ctgacgcccc cctggagctg ggggactcat ccccgcaggg cccaatgagc
     2521 ctggagtcct tggcgccccc agagagtacc gacgaggggg ccgaaaccga gagccccgag
     2581 cctggagatg agggggagcc ggggcggtcg ggactggagc ttgaaccaga agagcctccc
     2641 ggctggcggg aactcgtccc cccagacacc ctgcacagcc tgcccaagag ccaggtgaag
     2701 cggcaggagg tcatcagcga gctgctggtg acagaggcgg cccacgtgcg catgctgcgg
     2761 gtgctgcacg acctcttctt ccagcccatg gcagaatgcc tgttcttccc cttggaggag
     2821 ctgcagaaca tcttccccag cctggacgag ctcatcgagg tgcattccct gttcctcgat
     2881 cgcctgatga agcggaggca ggagagtggc tacctcatcg aggagatcgg agacgtgctg
     2941 ctggcccggt ttgatggtgc tgagggctcc tggttccaga aaatctcctc ccgcttctgc
     3001 agccgccagt catttgcctt agagcagctc aaagccaagc aacgcaagga ccctcggttc
     3061 tgtgccttcg tgcaggaagc tgagagccgc ccgcggtgcc gccgcctgca gctgaaggac
     3121 atgatcccca cggagatgca gcggctgacc aagtaccccc tgctcctgca gagcatcggg
     3181 cagaacacag aagagcccac agaacgggag aaagtggagc tggcagccga gtgctgccgg
     3241 gaaattctac accacgtcaa ccaagccgtg cgtgacatgg aggacctgct gaggctcaag
     3301 gactatcagc ggcgcctgga cttgtcccac cttcggcaga gcagcgaccc tatgctgagc
     3361 gagttcaaga acctggacat caccaagaag aaattggtcc acgagggccc actgacgtgg
     3421 cgggtgacta aggacaaggc agtggaggtg catgtgctgc tgctggacga cctgctgctg
     3481 ctgctccagc gccaggacga gcggctgctg ctcaagtccc atagccggac actgacgccc
     3541 acgcccgatg gcaagaccat gctgcggccc gtgctgcggc tcacctccgc catgacccgc
     3601 gaggtggcca ccgatcacaa agccttctac gtccttttta cctgggacca ggaggcccag
     3661 atatacgagc tggtggcaca gactgtgtcg gagcggaaaa actggtgtgc tctcatcact
     3721 gagactgccg gatccctgaa agtccctgcc cctgcctctc gccctaagcc ccggcccagc
     3781 ccgagcagca cccgagaacc cctcctcagc agctctgaga acggcaatgg tggccgagag
     3841 acgtctccag ctgatgcccg gaccgagaga atcctcagtg acctcctgcc cttctgcaga
     3901 ccaggccccg agggccagct cgctgccacg gcccttcgga aagtgctgtc cctgaagcag
     3961 cttctgtttc cggcggagga agacaatggg gcggggcctc ctcgagatgg ggatggggtc
     4021 ccagggggcg gccccctgag cccagcacgg acccaggaaa tccaggagaa cctgctcagc
     4081 ttggaggaga ccatgaagca gctggaggag ttggaggagg aattttgccg cctgagaccc
     4141 ctcctgtctc agcttggggg gaactctgtc ccccagcctg gctgcacttg agtcgacggt
     4201 accgcgggcc cgggatccac cggatctaga taactgatca taatcagcca taccacattt
     4261 gtagaggttt tacttgcttt aaaaaacctc ccacacctcc ccctgaacct gaaacataaa
     4321 atgaatgcaa ttgttgttgt taacttgttt attgcagctt ataatggtta caaataaagc
     4381 aatagcatca caaatttcac aaataaagca tttttttcac tgcattctag ttgtggtttg
     4441 tccaaactca tcaatgtatc ttaaggcgta aattgtaagc gttaatattt tgttaaaatt
     4501 cgcgttaaat ttttgttaaa tcagctcatt ttttaaccaa taggccgaaa tcggcaaaat
     4561 cccttataaa tcaaaagaat agaccgagat agggttgagt gttgttccag tttggaacaa
     4621 gagtccacta ttaaagaacg tggactccaa cgtcaaaggn nnnnnnnnnn nnnnnnnnnn
     4681 nnnnnnnnnn nnnnnnnnnn nnnnnnnntn nnnnnnnnnn nnnnnnnnnn nnnnnnnnnn
     4741 nnnnnnnnnn nnnnnnnnnn nnnnnnnnnn nnnnnnnnnn nnnnnnnnnn nnnnnnnnnn
     4801 gnnnnnnnnn nnnnnnnnnn nnnnnnnnnn nnnnnnnnnn nnnnnnnnnn nnnnnnnnnn
     4861 nnnnnnnnnn nnnnnnnnnn nnnnnnnnnn nnnnnnnnnn nnnnnnnnnn nnnnnnnnnn
     4921 nnnnncaggt ggcacttttc ggggaaatgt gcgcggaacc cctatttgtt tatttttcta
     4981 aatacattca aatatgtatc cgctcatgag acaataaccc tgataaatgc ttcaataata
     5041 ttgaaaaagg aagagtcctg aggcggaaag aaccagctgt ggaatgtgtg tcagttaggg
     5101 tgtggaaagt ccccaggctc cccagcaggc agaagtatgc aaagcatgca tctcaattag
     5161 tcagcaacca ggtgtggaaa gtccccaggc tccccagcag gcagaagtat gcaaagcatg
     5221 catctcaatt agtcagcaac catagtcccg cccctaactc cgcccatccc gcccctaact
     5281 ccgcccagtt ccgcccattc tccgccccat ggctgactaa ttttttttat ttatgcagag
     5341 gccgaggccg cctcggcctc tgagctattc cagaagtagt gaggaggctt ttttggaggc
     5401 ctaggctttt gcaaagatcg atcaagagac aggatgagga tcgtttcgca tgattgaaca
     5461 agatggattg cacgcaggtt ctccggccgc ttgggtggag aggctattcg gctatgactg
     5521 ggcacaacag acaatcggct gctctgatgc cgccgtgttc cggctgtcag cgcaggggcg
     5581 cccggttctt tttgtcaaga ccgacctgtc cggtgccctg aatgaactgc aagacgaggc
     5641 agcgcggcta tcgtggctgg ccacgacggg cgttccttgc gcagctgtgc tcgacgttgt
     5701 cactgaagcg ggaagggact ggctgctatt gggcgaagtg ccggggcagg atctcctgtc
     5761 atctcacctt gctcctgccg agaaagtatc catcatggct gatgcaatgc ggcggctgca
     5821 tacgcttgat ccggctacct gcccattcga ccaccaagcg aaacatcgca tcgagcgagc
     5881 acgtactcgg atggaagccg gtcttgtcga tcaggatgat ctggacgaag agcatcaggg
     5941 gctcgcgcca gccgaactgt tcgccaggct caaggcgagc atgcccgacg gcgaggatct
     6001 cgtcgtgacc catggcgatg cctgcttgcc gaatatcatg gtggaaaatg gccgcttttc
     6061 tggattcatc gactgtggcc ggctgggtgt ggcggaccgc tatcaggaca tagcgttggc
     6121 tacccgtgat attgctgaag agcttggcgg cgaatgggct gaccgcttcc tcgtgcttta
     6181 cggtatcgcc gctcccgatt cgcagcgcat cgccttctat cgccttcttg acgagttctt
     6241 ctgagcggga ctctggggtt cgaaatgacc gaccaagcga cgcccaacct gccatcacga
     6301 gatttcgatt ccaccgccgc cttctatgaa aggttgggct tcggaatcgt tttccgggac
     6361 gccggctgga tgatcctcca gcgcggggat ctcatgctgg agttcttcgc ccaccctagg
     6421 gggaggctaa ctgaaacacg gaaggagaca ataccggaag gaacccgcgc tatgacggca
     6481 ataaaaagac agaataaaac gcacggtgtt gggtcgtttg ttcataaacg cggggttcgg
     6541 tcccagggct ggcactctgt cgatacccca ccgagacccc attggggcca atacgcccgc
     6601 gtttcttcct tttccccacc ccacccccca agttcgggtg aaggcccagg gctcgcagcc
     6661 aacgtcgggg cggcaggccc tgccatagcc tcaggttact catatatact ttagattgat
     6721 ttaaaacttc atttttaatt taaaaggatc taggtgaaga tcctttttga taatctcatg
     6781 accaaaatcc cttaacgtga gttttcgttc cactgagcgt cagaccccgt agaaaagatc
     6841 aaaggatctt cttgagatcc tttttttctg cgcgtaatct gctgcttgca aacaaaaaaa
     6901 ccaccgctac cagcggtggt ttgtttgccg gatcaagagc taccaactct ttttccgaag
     6961 gtaactggct tcagcagagc gcagatacca aatactgttc ttctagtgta gccgtagtta
     7021 ggccaccact tcaagaactc tgtagcaccg cctacatacc tcgctctgct aatcctgtta
     7081 ccagtggctg ctgccagtgg cgataagtcg tgtcttaccg ggttggactc aagacgatag
     7141 ttaccggata aggcgcagcg gtcgggctga acggggggtt cgtgcacaca gcccagcttg
     7201 gagcgaacga cctacaccga actgagatac ctacagcgtg agctatgaga aagcgccacg
     7261 cttcccgaag ggagaaaggc ggacaggtat ccggtaagcg gcagggtcgg aacaggagag
     7321 cgcacgaggg agcttccagg gggaaacgcc tggtatcttt atagtcctgt cgggtttcgc
     7381 cacctctgac ttgagcgtcg atttttgtga tgctcgtcag gggggcggag cctatggaaa
     7441 aacgccagca acgcggcctt tttacggttc ctggcctttt gctggccttt tgctcacatg
     7501 ttctttcctg cgttatcccc tgattctgtg gataaccgta ttaccgccat gcat
//
